>Addgene plasmid #203005 | Salsa-BC164-P2F8 | addgene full sequence | sequence record 421360 | Addgene NGS Result
AGCGCCCAATACGCAAACCGCCTCTCCCCGCGCGTTGGCCGATTCATTAATGCAGTCGAGGGATCTCCAT
AAGAGAAGAGGGACAGCTATGACTGGGAGTAGTCAGGAGAGGAGGAAAAATCTGGCTAGTAAAACATGTA
AGGAAAATTTTAGGGATGTTAAAGAAAAAAATAACACAAAACAAAATATAAAAAAAATCTAACCTCAAGT
CAAGGCTTTTCTATGGAATAAGGAATGGACAGCAGGGGGCTGTTTCATATACTGATGACCTCTTTATAGC
CAACCTTTGTTCATGGCAGCCAGCATATGGGCATATGTTGCCAAACTCTAAACCAAATACTCATTCTGAT
GTTTTAAATGATTTGCCCTCCCATATGTCCTTCCGAGTGAGAGACACAAAAAATTCCAACACACTATTGC
AATGAAAATAAATTTCCTTTATTAGCCAGAAGTCAGATGCTCAAGGGGCTTCATGATGTCCCCATAATTT
TTGGCAGAGGGAAAAAGATCGATCTCAGTGGTATTTGTGAGCCAGGGCATTGGCCACACCAGCCACCACC
TTCTGATAGGCAGCCTGCACCTGAGGAGTGAATTCTTTGCCAAAATGATGAGACAGCACAACAACCAGCA
CGTTGCCCAGGAGCTGTAGGAAAGAGAAGAAGGCATGAACATGGTTAGCAGAGGGGCCCGGTTTGGACTC
AGAGTATTTTATCCTCATCTCAAACAGTGTATATCATTGTAACCATAAAGAGAAAGGCAGGATGATGACC
AGGGTGTAGTTGTTTCTACCAATAAGAATATTTCCACGCCAGCCAGAATTTATATGCAGAAATATTCTAC
CTTATCATTTAATTATAACAATTGTTCTCTAAAACTGTGCTGAAGTACAATATAATATACCCTGATTGCC
TTGAAAAAAAAGTGATTAGAGAAAGTACTTACAATCTGACAAATAAACAAAAGTGAATTTAAAAATTCGT
TACAAATGCAAGCTAAAGTTTAACGAAAAAGTTACAGAAAATGAAAAGAAAATAAGAGGAGACAATGGTT
GTCAACAGAGTAGAAAGTGAAAGAAACAAAATTATCATGAGGGTCCATGGTGATACAAGGGACATCTTCC
CATTCTAAACAACACCCTGAAAACTTTGCCCCCTCCATATAACATGAATTTTACAATAGCGAAAAAGAAA
GAACAATCAAGGGTCCCCAAACTCACCCTGAAGTTCTCAGCTCTAGAGATATCGTCGAGGCCGCGCTAGC
GTTTAAACTGTCGACCTTAATTAAGAGATCTGCTCGAGGCGCGTCAGCTGACTAGAGGATCCCCGGGTAC
CGAGCTCGAATTCGGGGCCGCGGAGGCTGGATCGGTCCCGGTGTCTTCTATGGAGGTCAAAACAGCGTGG
ATGGCGTCTCCAGGCGATCTGACGGTTCACTAAACGAGCTCTGCTTATATAGGCCTCCCACCGTACACGC
CTACCTCGACCCGGGTACCGAGCTCGACTTTCACTTTTCTCTATCACTGATAGGGAGTGGTAAACTCGAC
TTTCACTTTTCTCTATCACTGATAGGGAGTGGTAAACTCGACTTTCACTTTTCTCTATCACTGATAGGGA
GTGGTAAACTCGACTTTCACTTTTCTCTATCACTGATAGGGAGTGGTAAACTCGACTTTCACTTTTCTCT
ATCACTGATAGGGAGTGGTAAACTCGACCTATATAAGCAGAGCTCGTTTAGTGAACCGTCAGATCGCCTG
GAGACGCCATCCACGCTGTTTTGACCTCCATAGAAGACACCGGGACCGATCCAGCCTCCGCGGCCCCGAA
TTCCTGCAGCGGCCGCTCTAGAACTAGTGGATCCCCGCGGATGGTGAGCAAGGGCGAGGAGCTGTTCACC
GGGGTGGTGCCCATCCTGGTCGAGCTGGACGGCGACGTAAACGGCCACAAGTTCAGCGTGTCCGGCGAGG
GCGAGGGCGATGCCACCTACGGCAAGCTGACCCTGAAGTTCATCTGCACCACCGGCAAGCTGCCCGTGCC
CTGGCCCACCCTCGTGACCACCCTGACCTACGGCGTGCAGTGCTTCAGCCGCTACCCCGACCACATGAAG
CAGCACGACTTCTTCAAGTCCGCCATGCCCGAAGGCTACGTCCAGGAGCGCACCATCTTCTTCAAGGACG
ACGGCAACTACAAGACCCGCGCCGAGGTGAAGTTCGAGGGCGACACCCTGGTGAACCGCATCGAGCTGAA
GGGCATCGACTTCAAGGAGGACGGCAACATCCTGGGGCACAAGCTGGAGTACAACTACAACAGCCACAAC
GTCTATATCATGGCCGACAAGCAGAAGAACGGCATCAAGGTGAACTTCAAGATCCGCCACAACATCGAGG
ACGGCAGCGTGCAGCTCGCCGACCACTACCAGCAGAACACCCCCATCGGCGACGGCCCCGTGCTGCTGCC
CGACAACCACTACCTGAGCACCCAGTCCGCCCTGAGCAAAGACCCCAACGAGAAGCGCGATCACATGGTC
CTGCTGGAGTTCGTGACCGCCGCCGGGATCACTCTCGGCATGGACGAGCTGTACAAGTAAAGATTCTGAT
GAATTCGATATCAAGCTTGTCGACCTAGTTCTAGAGGATCCAGACATGATAAGATACATTGATGAGTTTG
GACAAACCACAACTAGAATGCAGTGAAAAAAATGCTTTATTTGTGAAATTTGTGATGCTATTGCTTTATT
TGTAACCATTATAAGCTGCAATAAACAAGTTAACAACAACAATTGCATTCATTTTATGTTTCAGGTTCAG
GGGGAGGTGTGGGAGGTTTTTTAAAGCAAGTAAAACCTCTACAAATGTGGTATGGCTGATTATGATCCTG
CAAGCCTCGTCGTCCTGGCCGGACCACGCTATCTGTGCAAGGTCCCCGGCCCCGGACGCGCGCTCCATGA
GCAGAGCGCCCGCCGCCGAGGCGAAGACTCGGGCGGCGCCCTGCCCGTCCCACCAGGTCAACAGGCGGTA
ACCGGCCTCTTCATCGGGAATGCGCGCGACCTTCAGCATCGCCGGCATGTCCCCCTGGCGGACGGGAAGT
ATCCAGCTCGACCAAGCTGGCCGCGTCGAGTGAAGACGAAAGGGCCTCGTGATACGCCTATTTTTATAGG
TTAATGTCATGATAATAATGGTTTCTTAGACGTCAGGTGGCACTTTTCGGGGAAATGTGCGCGGAACCCC
TATTTGTTTATTTTTCTAAATACATTCAAATATGTATCCGCTCATGAGACAATAACCCTGATAAATGCTT
CAATAATATTGAAAAAGGAAGAGTATGAGTATTCAACATTTCCGTGTCGCCCTTATTCCCTTTTTTGCGG
CATTTTGCCTTCCTGTTTTTGCTCACCCAGAAACGCTGGTGAAAGTAAAAGATGCTGAAGATCAGTTGGG
TGCACGAGTGGGTTACATCGAACTGGATCTCAACAGCGGTAAGATCCTTGAGAGTTTTCGCCCCGAAGAA
CGTTTTCCAATGATGAGCACTTTTAAAGTTCTGCTATGTGGCGCGGTATTATCCCGTGTTGACGCCGGGC
AAGAGCAACTCGGTCGCCGCATACACTATTCTCAGAATGACTTGGTTGAGTACTCACCAGTCACAGAAAA
GCATCTTACGGATGGCATGACAGTAAGAGAATTATGCAGTGCTGCCATAACCATGAGTGATAACACTGCG
GCCAACTTACTTCTGACAACGATCGGAGGACCGAAGGAGCTAACCGCTTTTTTGCACAACATGGGGGATC
ATGTAACTCGCCTTGATCGTTGGGAACCGGAGCTGAATGAAGCCATACCAAACGACGAGCGTGACACCAC
GATGCCTGTAGCAATGGCAACAACGTTGCGCAAACTATTAACTGGCGAACTACTTACTCTAGCTTCCCGG
CAACAATTAATAGACTGGATGGAGGCGGATAAAGTTGCAGGACCACTTCTGCGCTCGGCCCTTCCGGCTG
GCTGGTTTATTGCTGATAAATCTGGAGCCGGTGAGCGTGGGTCTCGCGGTATCATTGCAGCACTGGGGCC
AGATGGTAAGCCCTCCCGTATCGTAGTTATCTACACGACGGGGAGTCAGGCAACTATGGATGAACGAAAT
AGACAGATCGCTGAGATAGGTGCCTCACTGATTAAGCATTGGTAACTGTCAGACCAAGTTTACTCATATA
TACTTTAGATTGATTTAAAACTTCATTTTTAATTTAAAAGGATCTAGGTGAAGATCCTTTTTGATAATCT
CATGACCAAAATCCCTTAACGTGAGTTTTCGTTCCACTGAGCGTCAGACCCCGTAGAAAAGATCAAAGGA
TCTTCTTGAGATCCTTTTTTTCTGCGCGTAATCTGCTGCTTGCAAACAAAAAAACCACCGCTACCAGCGG
TGGTTTGTTTGCCGGATCAAGAGCTACCAACTCTTTTTCCGAAGGTAACTGGCTTCAGCAGAGCGCAGAT
ACCAAATACTGTTCTTCTAGTGTAGCCGTAGTTAGGCCACCACTTCAAGAACTCTGTAGCACCGCCTACA
TACCTCGCTCTGCTAATCCTGTTACCAGTGGCTGCTGCCAGTGGCGATAAGTCGTGTCTTACCGGGTTGG
ACTCAAGACGATAGTTACCGGATAAGGCGCAGCGGTCGGGCTGAACGGGGGGTTCGTGCACACAGCCCAG
CTTGGAGCGAACGACCTACACCGAACTGAGATACCTACAGCGTGAGCTATGAGAAAGCGCCACGCTTCCC
GAAGGGAGAAAGGCGGACAGGTATCCGGTAAGCGGCAGGGTCGGAACAGGAGAGCGCACGAGGGAGCTTC
CAGGGGGAAACGCCTGGTATCTTTATAGTCCTGTCGGGTTTCGCCACCTCTGACTTGAGCGTCGATTTTT
GTGATGCTCGTCAGGGGGGCGGAGCCTATGGAAAAACGCCAGCAACGCGGCCTTTTTACGGTTCCTGGCC
TTTTGCTGGCCTTTTGCTCACATGTTCTTTCCTGCGTTATCCCCTGATTCTGTGGATAACCGTATTACCG
CCTTTGAGTGAGCTGATACCGCTCGCCGCAGCCGAACGACCGAGCGCAGCGAGTCAGTGAGCGAGGAAGC
GGAAG
Features (pLannotate 1.2.2; 17 found; start..end, strand, type, name):
      2..55      +  CDS            lacI (fragment): lac repressor; lacI; The lac repressor binds to the lac operator to inhibit transcription in E. coli. This inhibition can be relieved by adding lactose or isopropyl-β-D-thiogalactopyranoside (IPTG).
    388..443     -  polyA_signal   β-globin poly(A) signal: rabbit β-globin polyadenylation signal (Gil and Proudfoot, 1987)
    518..640     -  CDS            HBB: HBB_COLGU - Experimental evidence at transcript level: Swiss-Prot protein existence level 2. Involved in oxygen transport from the lung to the various peripheral tissues. From Colobus guereza (Mantled guereza) (Eastern black-and-white colobus monkey).
    644..1216    -  intron         β-globin intron: intron from rabbit β-globin gene
   1312..1343    -  misc_feature   MCS (fragment): pUC18/19 multiple cloning site
   1437..1475    -  promoter       minimal CMV promoter: human cytomegalovirus (CMV) immediate early promoter
   1493..1708    -  protein_bind   tetracycline response element (fragment): contains seven copies of the tetracycline operator tetO tetracycline repressor TetR
   1708..1753    +  promoter       TRE3GV promoter (fragment): 3rd-generation Tet-responsive promoter that can be activated by binding of Tet-On® 3G, optimized for retroviral and lentiviral vectors
   1829..1856    +  misc_feature   MCS (fragment): pBluescript multiple cloning site
   1861..2580    +  CDS            EGFP: the original enhanced GFP (Yang et al., 1996) mammalian codon-optimized
   2591..2613    +  misc_feature   MCS (fragment): pBluescript multiple cloning site
   2627..2761    -  polyA_signal   SV40 poly(A) signal: SV40 polyadenylation signal
   2784..2867    -  CDS            large T antigen (fragment): large T antigen from SV40 (simian virus 40)
   2861..3091    -  CDS            str (fragment): STR_KLEPN - Protein inferred from homology: Swiss-Prot protein existence level 3. The aminoglycoside phosphotransferases achieve inactivation of their antibiotic substrates by phosphorylation. From Klebsiella pneumoniae.
   3210..3314    +  promoter       AmpR promoter: bla
   3315..4175    +  CDS            AmpR: β-lactamase; bla; confers resistance to ampicillin, carbenicillin, and related antibiotics
   4346..4934    +  rep_origin     ori: high-copy-number ColE1/pMB1/pBR322/pUC origin of replication
