[The description below was written by a language model from this plasmid's Addgene catalogue record and pLannotate feature annotations shown in this document.]
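Description:
Salsa-BC164-P2F8 is a mammalian expression reporter plasmid built on the pCER206 backbone, one member of a set of barcoded reporters used in the PRESTO-Salsa platform for highly multiplexed screening of GPCR activity. It is maintained in E. coli as a high-copy plasmid through a ColE1/pUC-type origin and is selected with ampicillin via the bla (AmpR) gene and its native promoter. The full sequence record is about 5.1 kb, and no mammalian selection marker is annotated.

The payload is a synthetic insert of about 730 bp, EGFP/BC164, placed between BsrGI and HindIII sites and driven by a tetracycline response element (TRE). The feature table shows a central block of tetO repeats flanked by minimal promoter elements facing in opposite directions, which suggests a bidirectional Tet-responsive arrangement. On the forward side, a TRE3G-type promoter fragment leads into the mammalian codon-optimized EGFP coding sequence, followed by a short polylinker fragment and an SV40 polyadenylation region. The barcode is not separately annotated, but the cloning sites suggest it lies just downstream of EGFP, where it would be carried on the reporter transcript. On the reverse side, a minimal CMV promoter points toward a polylinker fragment, a rabbit β-globin intron and a β-globin poly(A) signal, with no complete coding sequence annotated in that arm. The short lacI, large T antigen and str hits appear to be backbone remnants.

Transcription from the TRE requires a tetracycline-controlled transactivator. The record does not detail the assay, but the stated purpose indicates that the expressed barcode serves as a unique, sequenceable identifier for this reporter within a pooled screen, with EGFP providing a fluorescent readout.
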