Addgene plasmid #203005: Salsa-BC164-P2F8
Purpose: Expression of barcoded reporter plasmid for PRESTO-Salsa; EGFP/BC164
Depositing lab: Noah Palm. Depositing organization: Yale University. Publication: Highly multiplexed bioactivity screening reveals human and microbiota metabolome-GPCRome interactions. Chen H, Rosen CE, Gonzalez-Hernandez JA, Song D, Potempa J, Ring AM, Palm NW. Cell. 2023 Jul 6;186(14):3095-3110.e19. doi: 10.1016/j.cell.2023.05.024. Epub 2023 Jun 14. PubMed 37321219.
Backbone
  Vector backbone: pCER206
  Vector type: Mammalian Expression
Growth in bacteria
  Bacterial resistance: Ampicillin, 100 μg/mL
  Growth temperature: 37°C
  Growth strain: DH5alpha
  Copy number: High Copy
Gene/Insert
  Gene/Insert name: EGFP/BC164
  Species: Synthetic
  Insert size (bp): 730
  Promoter: Tet Response Element (TRE)
  Cloning method: Restriction Enzyme; 5′ cloning site BsrGI (not destroyed); 3′ cloning site HindIII (not destroyed)
  Sequencing primers: 5′ Custom primer (GAAGCGCGATCACATGG)
Terms and licenses: Academic/Nonprofit Terms; Industry Terms: Not Available to Industry
How to cite: Salsa-BC164-P2F8 was a gift from Noah Palm (Addgene plasmid # 203005 ; http://n2t.net/addgene:203005 ; RRID:Addgene_203005)
