>Addgene plasmid #203005 | Salsa-BC164-P2F8 | depositor partial sequence | sequence record 393878 | BC164
AGATTCTGAT
